>Addgene plasmid #112787 | pTU1-A-spsCU | depositor full sequence | sequence record 212543 | pTU1-A-spsCU sequence 2613 bps
CGTCTCAATCTCCTTACTCATTGCCGTTAATCGGTAAGGAAGAAATTCAGGGAGGTTACAGAAACGCTTG
AATCGGGATGGCTCTCTAAAGGCCCGAAGGTTCAGCAGTTTGAAAAAGAGTTTGCCGCGTTTGTCGGGGC
GAAGCACGCCGTGGCGGTGAATTCATGTACCGCAGCTTTATTTTTGGCTTTGAAAGCAAAAGGGATTGGG
CCCGGGGACGAGGTCATTACCTCTCCGCTTACGTTCAGCTCGACCGCCAATACGATTATTCATACGGGAG
CGACGCCTGTGTTTGCGGATATTGACGAAAACACGCTCAATATTGACCCGGTAAAGCTTGAGGCGGCCGT
CACACCGCGAACGAAAGCAGTTGTGCCCGTCCACTTTGGCGGGCAGTCCTGCGATATGGATGCAATATTG
GCTGTTGCCCAAAATCATGGTTTATTCGTGCTGGAGGATGCGGCACATGCGGTATATACGACTTATAAGC
AAAGAATGATCGGTTCTATCGGGGATGCAACGGCATTCAGCTTTTACGTGCCAGAGACGCTGCAGGCTTC
CTCGCTCACTGACTCGCTGCGCTCGGTCGTTCGGCTGCGGCGAGCGGTATCAGCTCACTCAAAGGCGGTA
ATACGGTTATCCACAGAATCAGGGGATAACGCAGGAAAGAACATGTGAGCAAAAGGCCAGCAAAAGGCCA
GGAACCGTAAAAAGGCCGCGTTGCTGGCGTTTTTCCATAGGCTCCGCCCCCCTGACGAGCATCACAAAAA
TCGACGCTCAAGTCAGAGGTGGCGAAACCCGACAGGACTATAAAGATACCAGGCGTTTCCCCCTGGAAGC
TCCCTCGTGCGCTCTCCTGTTCCGACCCTGCCGCTTACCGGATACCTGTCCGCCTTTCTCCCTTCGGGAA
GCGTGGCGCTTTCTCATAGCTCACGCTGTAGGTATCTCAGTTCGGTGTAGGTCGTTCGCTCCAAGCTGGG
CTGTGTGCACGAACCCCCCGTTCAGCCCGACCGCTGCGCCTTATCCGGTAACTATCGTCTTGAGTCCAAC
CCGGTAAGACACGACTTATCGCCACTGGCAGCAGCCACTGGTAACAGGATTAGCAGAGCGAGGTATGTAG
GCGGTGCTACAGAGTTCTTGAAGTGGTGGCCTAACTACGGCTACACTAGAAGGACAGTATTTGGTATCTG
CGCTCTGCTGAAGCCAGTTACCTTCGGAAAAAGAGTTGGTAGCTCTTGATCCGGCAAACAAACCACCGCT
GGTAGCGGTGGTTTTTTTGTTTGCAAGCAGCAGATTACGCGCAGAAAAAAAGGATCTCAAGAAGATCCTT
TGATCTTTTCTACGGGGTCTGACGCTCAGTGGAACGAAAACTCACGTTAAGGGATTTTGGTCATGAGATT
ATCAAAAAGGATCTTCACCTAGATCCTTTTAAATTAAAAATGAAGTTTTAAATCAATCTAAAGTATATAT
GAGTAAACTTGGTCTGACAGTTACCAATGCTTAATCAGTGAGGCACCTATCTCAGCGATCTGTCTATTTC
GTTCATCCATAGTTGCCTGACTCCCCGTCGTGTAGATAACTACGATACGGGAGGGCTTACCATCTGGCCC
CAGTGCTGCAATGATACCGCGAGAGCCACGCTCACCGGCTCCAGATTTATCAGCAATAAACCAGCCAGCC
GGAAGGGCCGAGCGCAGAAGTGGTCCTGCAACTTTATCCGCCTCCATCCAGTCTATTAATTGTTGCCGGG
AAGCTAGAGTAAGTAGTTCGCCAGTTAATAGTTTGCGCAACGTTGTTGCCATTGCTACAGGCATCGTGGT
GTCACGCTCGTCGTTTGGTATGGCTTCATTCAGCTCCGGTTCCCAACGATCAAGGCGAGTTACATGATCC
CCCATGTTGTGCAAAAAAGCGGTTAGCTCCTTCGGTCCTCCGATCGTTGTCAGAAGTAAGTTGGCCGCAG
TGTTATCACTCATGGTTATGGCAGCACTGCATAATTCTCTTACTGTCATGCCATCCGTAAGATGCTTTTC
TGTGACTGGTGAGTACTCAACCAAGTCATTCTGAGAATAGTGTATGCGGCGACCGAGTTGCTCTTGCCCG
GCGTCAATACGGGATAATACCGCGCCACATAGCAGAACTTTAAAAGTGCTCATCATTGGAAAACGTTCTT
CGGGGCGAAAACTCTCAAGGATCTTACCGCTGTTGAGATCCAGTTCGATGTAACCCACTCGTGCACCCAA
CTGATCTTCAGCATCTTTTACTTTCACCAGCGTTTCTGGGTGAGCAAAAACAGGAAGGCAAAATGCCGCA
AAAAAGGGAATAAGGGCGACACGGAAATGTTGAATACTCATACTCTTCCTTTTTCAATATTATTGAAGCA
TTTATCAGGGTTATTGTCTCATGAGCGGATACATATTTGAATGTATTTAGAAAAATAAACAAATAGGGGT
TCCGCGCACATTTCCCCGAAAAGTGCCACCTGACGTCTAAGAAACCATTATTATCATGACATTAACCTAT
AAAAATAGGCGTATCACGAGGCAGAATTTCAGATAAAAAAAATCCTTAGCTTTCGCTAAGGATGATTTCT
GGAATTCGCGGCCGCTTCTAGAA
Features (pLannotate 1.2.2; 6 found; start..end, strand, type, name):
     55..537     +  CDS            per (fragment): GDPPS_CAUVC - Experimental evidence at protein level: Swiss-Prot protein existence level 1. Catalyzes the synthesis of GDP-perosamine from GDP-4-keto-6- deoxy-D-mannose and L-glutamate. Can use only L-glutamate as amino donor. In vitro, can also use GDP-4-keto-3,6-dideoxymannose to produce GDP-3-deoxyperosamine. Involved in the formation of S-LPS, which is required for attachment of the protein S-layer to the outer membrane surface. From Caulobacter vibrioides (strain ATCC 19089 / CB15) (Caulobacter crescentus).
    732..1320    -  rep_origin     ori: high-copy-number ColE1/pMB1/pBR322/pUC origin of replication
   1491..2351    -  CDS            AmpR: β-lactamase; bla; confers resistance to ampicillin, carbenicillin, and related antibiotics
   2352..2456    -  promoter       AmpR promoter: bla
   2546..2589    -  terminator     bacterial terminator: putative bacterial transcription terminator
   2592..2611    +  misc_feature   BioBrick prefix: BioBrick prefix for parts that start with "ATG"
