>Addgene plasmid #112787 | pTU1-A-spsCU | addgene full sequence | sequence record 218381 | Addgene NGS Result
CGTCTCAATCTCCTTACTCATTGCCGTTAATCGGTAAGGAAGAAATTCAGGAGGTTACAGAAACGCTTGA
ATCGGGATGGCTCTCTAAAGGCCCGAAGGTTCAGCAGTTTGAAAAAGAGTTTGCCGCGTTTGTCGGGGCG
AAGCACGCCGTGGCGGTGAATTCATGTACCGCAGCTTTATTTTTGGCTTTGAAAGCAAAAGGGATTGGGC
CCGGGGACGAGGTCATTACCTCTCCGCTTACGTTCAGCTCGACCGCCAATACGATTATTCATACGGGAGC
GACGCCTGTGTTTGCGGATATTGACGAAAACACGCTCAATATTGACCCGGTAAAGCTTGAGGCGGCCGTC
ACACCGCGAACGAAAGCAGTTGTGCCCGTCCACTTTGGCGGGCAGTCCTGCGATATGGATGCAATATTGG
CTGTTGCCCAAAATCATGGTTTATTCGTGCTGGAGGATGCGGCACATGCGGTATATACGACTTATAAGCA
AAGAATGATCGGTTCTATCGGGGATGCAACGGCATTCAGCTTTTACGTGCCAGAGACGCTGCAGGCTTCC
TCGCTCACTGACTCGCTGCGCTCGGTCGTTCGGCTGCGGCGAGCGGTATCAGCTCACTCAAAGGCGGTAA
TACGGTTATCCACAGAATCAGGGGATAACGCAGGAAAGAACATGTGAGCAAAAGGCCAGCAAAAGGCCAG
GAACCGTAAAAAGGCCGCGTTGCTGGCGTTTTTCCACAGGCTCCGCCCCCCTGACGAGCATCACAAAAAT
CGACGCTCAAGTCAGAGGTGGCGAAACCCGACAGGACTATAAAGATACCAGGCGTTTCCCCCTGGAAGCT
CCCTCGTGCGCTCTCCTGTTCCGACCCTGCCGCTTACCGGATACCTGTCCGCCTTTCTCCCTTCGGGAAG
CGTGGCGCTTTCTCATAGCTCACGCTGTAGGTATCTCAGTTCGGTGTAGGTCGTTCGCTCCAAGCTGGGC
TGTGTGCACGAACCCCCCGTTCAGCCCGACCGCTGCGCCTTATCCGGTAACTATCGTCTTGAGTCCAACC
CGGTAAGACACGACTTATCGCCACTGGCAGCAGCCACTGGTAACAGGATTAGCAGAGCGAGGTATGTAGG
CGGTGCTACAGAGTTCTTGAAGTGGTGGCCTAACTACGGCTACACTAGAAGAACAGTATTTGGTATCTGC
GCTCTGCTGAAGCCAGTTACCTTCGGAAAAAGAGTTGGTAGCTCTTGATCCGGCAAACAAACCACCGCTG
GTAGCGGTGGTTTTTTTGTTTGCAAGCAGCAGATTACGCGCAGAAAAAAAGGATCTCAAGAAGATCCTTT
GATCTTTTCTACGGGGTCTGACGCTCAGTGGAACGAAAACTCACGTTAAGGGATTTTGGTCATGAGATTA
TCAAAAAGGATCTTCACCTAGATCCTTTTAAATTAAAAATGAAGTTTTAAATCAATCTAAAGTATATATG
AGTAAACTTGGTCTGACAGTTACCAATGCTTAATCAGTGAGGCACCTATCTCAGCGATCTGTCTATTTCG
TTCATCCATAGTTGCCTGACTCCCCGTCGTGTAGATAACTACGATACGGGAGGGCTTACCATCTGGCCCC
AGTGCTGCAATGATACCGCGAGAGCCACGCTCACCGGCTCCAGATTTATCAGCAATAAACCAGCCAGCCG
GAAGGGCCGAGCGCAGAAGTGGTCCTGCAACTTTATCCGCCTCCATCCAGTCTATTAATTGTTGCCGGGA
AGCTAGAGTAAGTAGTTCGCCAGTTAATAGTTTGCGCAACGTTGTTGCCATTGCTACAGGCATCGTGGTG
TCACGCTCGTCGTTTGGTATGGCTTCATTCAGCTCCGGTTCCCAACGATCAAGGCGAGTTACATGATCCC
CCATGTTGTGCAAAAAAGCGGTTAGCTCCTTCGGTCCTCCGATCGTTGTCAGAAGTAAGTTGGCCGCAGT
GTTATCACTCATGGTTATGGCAGCACTGCATAATTCTCTTACTGTCATGCCATCCGTAAGATGCTTTTCT
GTGACTGGTGAGTACTCAACCAAGTCATTCTGAGAATAGTGTATGCGGCGACCGAGTTGCTCTTGCCCGG
CGTCAATACGGGATAATACCGCGCCACATAGCAGAACTTTAAAAGTGCTCATCATTGGAAAACGTTCTTC
GGGGCGAAAACTCTCAAGGATCTTACCGCTGTTGAGATCCAGTTCGATGTAACCCACTCGTGCACCCAAC
TGATCTTCAGCATCTTTTACTTTCACCAGCGTTTCTGGGTGAGCAAAAACAGGAAGGCAAAATGCCGCAA
AAAAGGGAATAAGGGCGACACGGAAATGTTGAATACTCATACTCTTCCTTTTTCAATATTATTGAAGCAT
TTATCAGGGTTATTGTCTCATGAGCGGATACATATTTGAATGTATTTAGAAAAATAAACAAATAGGGGTT
CCGCGCACATTTCCCCGAAAAGTGCCACCTGACGTCTAAGAAACCATTATTATCATGACATTAACCTATA
AAAATAGGCGTATCACGAGGCAGAATTTCAGATAAAAAAAATCCTTAGCTTTCGCTAAGGATGATTTCTG
GAATTCGCGGCCGCTTCTAGAA
Features (pLannotate 1.2.2; 6 found; start..end, strand, type, name):
     12..536     +  CDS            arnB (fragment): ARNB_ECOLI - Also known as pmrH, yfbE. Experimental evidence at protein level: Swiss-Prot protein existence level 1. Catalyzes the conversion of UDP-4-keto-arabinose (UDP-Ara4O) to UDP-4-amino-4-deoxy-L-arabinose (UDP-L-Ara4N). The modified arabinose is attached to lipid A and is required for resistance to polymyxin and cationic antimicrobial peptides. From Escherichia coli (strain K12).
    731..1319    -  rep_origin     ori: high-copy-number ColE1/pMB1/pBR322/pUC origin of replication
   1490..2350    -  CDS            AmpR: β-lactamase; bla; confers resistance to ampicillin, carbenicillin, and related antibiotics
   2351..2455    -  promoter       AmpR promoter: bla
   2545..2588    -  terminator     bacterial terminator: putative bacterial transcription terminator
   2591..2610    +  misc_feature   BioBrick prefix: BioBrick prefix for parts that start with "ATG"
