[The description below was written by a language model from this plasmid's Addgene catalogue record and pLannotate feature annotations shown in this document.]
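Description:
pTU1-A-spsCU is a small, high-copy E. coli cloning plasmid from the BacilloFlex modular DNA assembly toolkit for Bacillus subtilis synthetic biology. It is built on the iGEM BioBrick backbone pSB1A2 and is maintained through a ColE1/pUC-type origin of replication, with selection by ampicillin resistance from a β-lactamase gene driven by its own bla promoter. The feature tables also detect a putative bacterial transcription terminator and a BioBrick prefix next to the insert position, both remnants of the BioBrick backbone. Although catalogued as a bacterial expression vector, the record shows no promoter or other expression elements acting on the insert, so the plasmid is best understood as a part-storage vector.

The payload is spsCU, a fragment of about 481 bp listed as synthetic and cloned using BsmBI sites (a type IIS enzyme commonly used in Golden Gate-style assembly). It is described as an upstream homology arm for spsC, a gene involved in spore coat polysaccharide synthesis. In such designs, an upstream arm is typically combined with a matching downstream arm to flank a cargo and direct its integration into the chromosome by double-crossover homologous recombination, here presumably at the B. subtilis spsC locus, though the record does not spell out the downstream steps.

The two annotated sequence records (2,612 and 2,613 nt) agree on layout. They label the insert region as a fragment of E. coli arnB or Caulobacter per. Both are sugar aminotransferases, so these calls most likely reflect homology-based matches to the partial spsC coding sequence rather than the presence of those genes. The total sequence length is shorter than the sum of the listed backbone and insert sizes, as would be expected if cloning displaced part of the backbone, although the record does not say so.
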