Addgene plasmid #112787: pTU1-A-spsCU
Purpose: Upstream homology arm, SpsC is involved in spore coat polysaccharide synthesis
Depositing lab: Chris French. Depositing organization: University of Edinburgh. Publication: BacilloFlex: A modular DNA assembly toolkit for Bacillus subtilis synthetic biology. Wicke N, Radford D, Verrone V, Wipat A, French CE. bioRxiv 185108 10.1101/185108.
Backbone
  Vector backbone: pSB1A2
  Backbone manufacturer: iGEM
  Backbone size w/o insert (bp): 2532
  Vector type: Bacterial Expression
Growth in bacteria
  Bacterial resistance: Ampicillin, 100 μg/mL
  Growth temperature: 37°C
  Growth strain: DH5alpha
  Copy number: High Copy
Gene/Insert
  Gene/Insert name: spsCU
  Species: Synthetic
  Insert size (bp): 481
  Cloning method: Restriction Enzyme; 5′ cloning site BsmB1 (unknown if destroyed); 3′ cloning site BsmB1 (unknown if destroyed)
Terms and licenses: Academic/Nonprofit Terms; Industry Terms: Not Available to Industry
Depositor comments: Please visit https://www.biorxiv.org/content/early/2017/09/06/185108 for bioRxiv preprint.
How to cite: pTU1-A-spsCU was a gift from Chris French (Addgene plasmid # 112787 ; http://n2t.net/addgene:112787 ; RRID:Addgene_112787)
